Addgene plasmid #196929: Let7R-SunTag
Purpose: Reverse complement of let7-miRNA binding sites (3x) were integrated in between the stop codon and MS2 stem-loops in the SunTag reporter.
Depositing lab: Jeffrey Chao. Publication: Single-molecule imaging reveals translation-dependent destabilization of mRNAs. Dave P, Roth G, Griesbach E, Mateju D, Hochstoeger T, Chao JA. Mol Cell. 2023 Feb 16;83(4):589-606.e6. doi: 10.1016/j.molcel.2023.01.013. Epub 2023 Feb 1. PubMed 36731471.
Backbone
  Vector backbone: pSF4
  Vector type: Mammalian Expression, Bacterial Expression
Growth in bacteria
  Bacterial resistance: Ampicillin, 100 μg/mL
  Growth temperature: 37°C
  Growth strain: NEB Stable
  Copy number: High Copy
Gene/Insert
  Gene/Insert name: Renilla luciferase
  Species: Renilla reniformis
  Insert size (bp): 930
Terms and licenses: Academic/Nonprofit Terms; Industry Terms: Not Available to Industry
How to cite: Let7R-SunTag was a gift from Jeffrey Chao (Addgene plasmid # 196929 ; http://n2t.net/addgene:196929 ; RRID:Addgene_196929)
