[The description below was written by a language model from this plasmid's Addgene catalogue record and pLannotate feature annotations shown in this document.]
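Description:
Let7R-SunTag is a mammalian expression reporter built on the pSF4 backbone and designed for single-molecule imaging of mRNA translation and decay. It is propagated in E. coli as a high-copy plasmid through a ColE1/pUC-type origin, with ampicillin selection provided by β-lactamase. The roughly 11.3 kb sequence also carries Moloney murine leukemia virus elements: a 5' LTR, Ψ packaging signals, a truncated gag, and fragments of a self-inactivating ΔU3 3' LTR. These lie in the opposite orientation to the reporter cassette. An FRT site sits next to the cassette and could support FLP-mediated recombination, although the record does not say how the construct is delivered or integrated.

The reporter is driven by the doxycycline-inducible TRE3G promoter, which requires a Tet-On 3G transactivator, followed by a chimeric intron and a T7 promoter. The open reading frame begins with GCN4_v4 peptide repeats, the SunTag array; the annotation detects only a few copies. As these epitopes emerge from the ribosome they are bound by an scFv-GFP fusion, so translating mRNAs can be seen. The array is followed by human codon-optimized Renilla luciferase (930 bp) fused to an FKBP12 L106P destabilization domain, which promotes turnover of the finished protein unless Shield1 is present.

According to the catalogue entry, three reverse-complement let-7 miRNA binding sites lie between the stop codon and MS2 stem-loops in the 3' UTR. Neither element is annotated in the feature table, but both presumably fall in the unannotated stretch downstream of the DD. The MS2 loops allow the mRNA itself to be tracked by coat-protein binding. Because the let-7 sites are reversed, the construct most likely serves as a non-targeted control for a let-7-responsive reporter, though the record does not state this.
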