Features (pLannotate 1.2.2; 28 found; start..end, strand, type, name):
     34..56      -  protein_bind   lac operator (fragment): The lac repressor binds to the lac operator to inhibit transcription in E. coli. This inhibition can be relieved by adding lactose or isopropyl-β-D-thiogalactopyranoside (IPTG). lac repressor encoded by lacI
     60..90      -  promoter       lac promoter: promoter for the E. coli lac operon
    105..126     -  protein_bind   CAP binding site: CAP binding activates transcription in the presence of cAMP. E. coli catabolite activator protein
    139..231     -  CDS            lacI (fragment): lac repressor; lacI; The lac repressor binds to the lac operator to inhibit transcription in E. coli. This inhibition can be relieved by adding lactose or isopropyl-β-D-thiogalactopyranoside (IPTG).
    414..1002    -  rep_origin     ori: high-copy-number ColE1/pMB1/pBR322/pUC origin of replication
   1173..2033    -  CDS            AmpR: β-lactamase; bla; confers resistance to ampicillin, carbenicillin, and related antibiotics
   2034..2138    -  promoter       AmpR promoter: bla
   2233..2268    +  CDS            rop (fragment): Rop protein, which maintains plasmids at low copy number; rop
   2370..2469    +  misc_feature   bom (fragment): basis of mobility region from pBR322
   2475..2632    -  CDS            lacZα (fragment): LacZα fragment of β-galactosidase; lacZ fragment
   3328..3525    -  LTR            3' LTR (ΔU3) (fragment): self-inactivating 3' long terminal repeat (LTR) from Moloney murine leukemia virus
   3529..3565    -  LTR            3' LTR (ΔU3) (fragment): self-inactivating 3' long terminal repeat (LTR) from Moloney murine leukemia virus
   3607..3704    -  CDS            env (fragment): murine leukemia virus gPr80 envelope polyprotein precursor; env; proteolytically cleaved into gp70SU and p15TM subunits
   3712..3759    -  protein_bind   FRT: FLP-mediated recombination occurs in the 8-bp core sequence TCTAGAAA (Turan and Bode, 2011). FLP recombinase from the Saccharomyces cerevisiae 2μ plasmid
   3801..4176    +  promoter       TRE3G promoter: 3rd-generation Tet-responsive promoter that can be activated by binding of Tet-On® 3G
   4186..4318    +  intron         chimeric intron: chimera between introns from human β-globin and immunoglobulin heavy chain genes
   4363..4381    +  promoter       T7 promoter: promoter for bacteriophage T7 RNA polymerase
   4460..4516    +  CDS            GCN4_v4: GCN4 peptide optimized to improve solubility while preserving binding to an scFv-GFP fusion protein (Tanenbaum et al., 2014)
   4834..4857    +  CDS            GCN4_v4 (fragment): GCN4 peptide optimized to improve solubility while preserving binding to an scFv-GFP fusion protein (Tanenbaum et al., 2014)
   5126..5148    +  CDS            GCN4_v4 (fragment): GCN4 peptide optimized to improve solubility while preserving binding to an scFv-GFP fusion protein (Tanenbaum et al., 2014)
   6206..7135    +  CDS            hRluc: Renilla luciferase human codon-optimized
   7136..7459    +  CDS            DD: destabilization domain that can be stabilized by Shield1 in the ProteoTuner™ system L106P mutant of FKBP12
   9067..9201    -  polyA_signal   SV40 poly(A) signal: SV40 polyadenylation signal
   9224..9307    -  CDS            large T antigen (fragment): large T antigen from SV40 (simian virus 40)
   9379..9788    -  CDS            gag (truncated) (fragment): truncated Moloney murine leukemia virus (MMLV) gag gene lacking the start codon
   9878..9966    -  misc_feature   MESV Ψ (fragment): packaging signal of murine embryonic stem cell virus
  10018..10217   -  misc_feature   MMLV Ψ: packaging signal of Moloney murine leukemia virus (MMLV)
  10280..10871   -  LTR            LTR: long terminal repeat from Moloney murine leukemia virus
>Addgene plasmid #196929 | Let7R-SunTag | addgene full sequence | sequence record 387449 | Addgene NGS Result
GCGTAATCATGGTCATAGCTGTTTCCTGTGTGAAATTGTTATCCGCTCACAATTCCACACAACATACGAG
CCGGAAGCATAAAGTGTAAAGCCTGGGGTGCCTAATGAGTGAGCTAACTCACATTAATTGCGTTGCGCTC
ACTGCCCGCTTTCCAGTCGGGAAACCTGTCGTGCCAGCTGCATTAATGAATCGGCCAACGCGCGGGGAGA
GGCGGTTTGCGTATTGGGCGCTCTTCCGCTTCCTCGCTCACTGACTCGCTGCGCTCGGTCGTTCGGCTGC
GGCGAGCGGTATCAGCTCACTCAAAGGCGGTAATACGGTTATCCACAGAATCAGGGGATAACGCAGGAAA
GAACATGTGAGCAAAAGGCCAGCAAAAGGCCAGGAACCGTAAAAAGGCCGCGTTGCTGGCGTTTTTCCAT
AGGCTCCGCCCCCCTGACGAGCATCACAAAAATCGACGCTCAAGTCAGAGGTGGCGAAACCCGACAGGAC
TATAAAGATACCAGGCGTTTCCCCCTGGAAGCTCCCTCGTGCGCTCTCCTGTTCCGACCCTGCCGCTTAC
CGGATACCTGTCCGCCTTTCTCCCTTCGGGAAGCGTGGCGCTTTCTCATAGCTCACGCTGTAGGTATCTC
AGTTCGGTGTAGGTCGTTCGCTCCAAGCTGGGCTGTGTGCACGAACCCCCCGTTCAGCCCGACCGCTGCG
CCTTATCCGGTAACTATCGTCTTGAGTCCAACCCGGTAAGACACGACTTATCGCCACTGGCAGCAGCCAC
TGGTAACAGGATTAGCAGAGCGAGGTATGTAGGCGGTGCTACAGAGTTCTTGAAGTGGTGGCCTAACTAC
GGCTACACTAGAAGAACAGTATTTGGTATCTGCGCTCTGCTGAAGCCAGTTACCTTCGGAAAAAGAGTTG
GTAGCTCTTGATCCGGCAAACAAACCACCGCTGGTAGCGGTGGTTTTTTTGTTTGCAAGCAGCAGATTAC
GCGCAGAAAAAAAGGATCTCAAGAAGATCCTTTGATCTTTTCTACGGGGTCTGACGCTCAGTGGAACGAA
AACTCACGTTAAGGGATTTTTGTCATGAGATTATCAAAAAGGATCTTCACCTAGATCCTTTTAAATTAAA
AATGAAGTTTTAAATCAATCTAAAGTATATATGAGTAAACTTGGTCTGACAGTTACCAATGCTTAATCAG
TGAGGCACCTATCTCAGCGATCTGTCTATTTCGTTCATCCATAGTTGCCTGACTCCCCGTCGTGTAGATA
ACTACGATACGGGAGGGCTTACCATCTGGCCCCAGTGCTGCAATGATACCGCGAGACCCACGCTCACCGG
CTCCAGATTTATCAGCAATAAACCAGCCAGCCGGAAGGGCCGAGCGCAGAAGTGGTCCTGCAACTTTATC
CGCCTCCATCCAGTCTATTAATTGTTGCCGGGAAGCTAGAGTAAGTAGTTCGCCAGTTAATAGTTTGCGC
AACGTTGTTGCCATTGCTACAGGCATCGTGGTGTCACGCTCGTCGTTTGGTATGGCTTCATTCAGCTCCG
GTTCCCAACGATCAAGGCGAGTTACATGATCCCCCATGTTGTGCAAAAAAGCGGTTAGCTCCTTCGGTCC
TCCGATCGTTGTCAGAAGTAAGTTGGCCGCAGTGTTATCACTCATGGTTATGGCAGCACTGCATAATTCT
CTTACTGTCATGCCATCCGTAAGATGCTTTTCTGTGACTGGTGAGTACTCAACCAAGTCATTCTGAGAAT
AGTGTATGCGGCGACCGAGTTGCTCTTGCCCGGCGTCAATACGGGATAATACCGCGCCACATAGCAGAAC
TTTAAAAGTGCTCATCATTGGAAAACGTTCTTCGGGGCGAAAACTCTCAAGGATCTTACCGCTGTTGAGA
TCCAGTTCGATGTAACCCACTCGTGCACCCAACTGATCTTCAGCATCTTTTACTTTCACCAGCGTTTCTG
GGTGAGCAAAAACAGGAAGGCAAAATGCCGCAAAAAAGGGAATAAGGGCGACACGGAAATGTTGAATACT
CATACTCTTCCTTTTTCAATATTATTGAAGCATTTATCAGGGTTATTGTCTCATGAGCGGATACATATTT
GAATGTATTTAGAAAAATAAACAAATAGGGGTTCCGCGCACATTTCCCCGAAAAGTGCCACCTGACGTCT
AAGAAACCATTATTATCATGACATTAACCTATAAAAATAGGCGTATCACGAGGCCCTTTCGTCTCGCGCG
TTTCGGTGATGACGGTGAAAACCTCTGACACATGCAGCTCCCGGAGACGGTCACAGCTTGTCTGTAAGCG
GATGCCGGGAGCAGACAAGCCCGTCAGGGCGCGTCAGCGGGTGTTGGCGGGTGTCGGGGCTGGCTTAACT
ATGCGGCATCAGAGCAGATTGTACTGAGAGTGCACCATATGCGGTGTGAAATACCGCACAGATGCGTAAG
GAGAAAATACCGCATCAGGCGCCATTCGCCATTCAGGCTGCGCAACTGTTGGGAAGGGCGATCGGTGCGG
GCCTCTTCGCTATTACGCCAGCTGGCGAAAGGGGGATGTGCTGCAAGGCGATTAAGTTGGGTAACGCCAG
GGTTTTCCCAGTCACGACGTTGTAAAACGACGGCCAGTGAATTAATTCCAAGCTAAGTGAAAGACTCTGT
CTCAAAAACCAACCTGACACCTGAGCCGGAGCGTTGCCTCTCACTACCATAAATATATATACACAACACA
CACACACACACACACACACACACACACACACACACACACACAATCATACACATAAACACAATCACACACA
CACACATGCACAATCACACACACACAATCACACACAAACATACATACACACAATCACACACAACCATACA
CACATATACACAATCACACACACAAACACAATCACACACACACACATCAATCAATCAATCAATCAATATA
CCAAAAATGATAGCTCATACCTGTAATCTTAGATGTGGGAAGGCTAAAACAGCAGGCTACCCATGACTTC
AAGGTCACCCTGGGTTACAGAGTAGCTAATAGTCTAGCTTGAACTATAGTGTAGGATCTTTAAAAAAAAA
TTAACCAACCAACCAACAAACAAACAAACAAACAACAACAACAACAAATGGAAGACAGAGGACAAAAAAA
AATAAAAGAAAAAGTAGAAAGCCAATGGAGATACTATCTTAAAATTAGAAATATTTATGACACATTCTGA
ATACTCCATGTTTATTTCAAGGAAGCCAATGTAACTTTAAGTACTATGGCCATTTAATGTAAATACTTAA
GAAAAAAAACCAAATTAATTTTGATACATGCTGCATGTGAAAGACCCCCGCTGACGGGTAGTCAATCACT
CAGAGGAGACCCTCTCAAGGAACAGCGAGACCACAAGTCGGATGCAACTGCAAGAGGGTTTATTGGATAC
ACGGGTACCCGGGCGACTCAGTCAATCGGAGGACTGGCGCCCCGAGTGAGGGGTTGTGGGCTCGAGCTCG
GGGAGCAGAAGCGCGCGAACAGAAGTCGAGCTAGCTTGCCAAACCTACAGGTGGGGTCTTTCATTCCCCC
CTTTTTCTGGAGACTAAATAAAATCTTTTATTTTATCTATGGCTCGTACTCTATAGGCTTCAGCTGGTGA
TATTGTTGAGTCAAAACTAGAGCCTGGACCACTGATATCCTGTCTTTAACAAATTGGACTAATCCGGATC
TGAAGTTCCTATACTTTCTAGAGAATAGGAACTTCGGAATAGGAACTTCGCGGCCAGATCTTTTGCGGCC
GCTTTGGGCCGGCCGAATTCTTTACTCCCTATCAGTGATAGAGAACGTATGAAGAGTTTACTCCCTATCA
GTGATAGAGAACGTATGCAGACTTTACTCCCTATCAGTGATAGAGAACGTATAAGGAGTTTACTCCCTAT
CAGTGATAGAGAACGTATGACCAGTTTACTCCCTATCAGTGATAGAGAACGTATCTACAGTTTACTCCCT
ATCAGTGATAGAGAACGTATATCCAGTTTACTCCCTATCAGTGATAGAGAACGTATAAGCTTTAGGCGTG
TACGGTGGGCGCCTATAAAAGCAGAGCTCGTTTAGTGAACCGTCAGATCGCCTGGAGCAATTCCACAACA
CTTTTGTCTTATACCAACTTTCCGTACCACTTCCTACCCTCGTAAAACCGGTCAGGTAAGTATCAAGGTT
ACAAGACAGGTTTAAGGAGACCAATAGAAACTGGGCTTGTCGAGACAGAGAAGACTCTTGCGTTTCTGAT
AGGCACCTATTGGTCTTACTGACATCCACTTTGCCTTTCTCTCCACAGGTGTCCACTCCCAGTTCAATTA
CAGCTCTTAAGGCTAGAGTACTTAATACGACTCACTATAGGCTAGCCACCATGGGCGCCATCATACACGC
GGCCGCAATCATCGGTCCGGGTGGATCTGGAGGTGGAGGTTCTGGAGGAGAAGAACTTTTGAGCAAGAAT
TATCATCTTGAGAACGAAGTGGCTCGTCTTAAGAAAGGTTCTGGCAGTGGAGAAGAACTGCTTTCAAAGA
ATTACCACCTGGAAAATGAGGTAGCTAGACTGAAAAAGGGGAGCGGAAGTGGGGAGGAGTTGCTGAGCAA
AAATTATCATTTGGAGAACGAAGTAGCACGACTAAAGAAAGGGTCCGGATCGGGTGAGGAGTTACTCTCG
AAAAATTATCATCTCGAAAACGAAGTGGCTCGGCTAAAAAAGGGCAGTGGTTCTGGAGAAGAGCTATTAT
CTAAAAACTACCACCTCGAAAATGAGGTGGCACGCTTAAAAAAGGGAAGTGGCAGTGGTGAAGAGCTACT
ATCCAAGAATTATCATCTTGAGAACGAGGTAGCGCGTTTGAAGAAGGGTTCCGGCTCAGGAGAGGAACTG
CTCTCGAAGAACTATCATCTTGAAAATGAGGTCGCTCGATTAAAAAAGGGATCGGGCAGTGGTGAGGAAC
TACTTTCAAAGAATTACCACCTCGAAAACGAAGTAGCTCGATTAAAGAAAGGTTCAGGGTCGGGTGAAGA
ATTACTGAGTAAAAATTATCATCTGGAAAATGAGGTAGCGAGACTAAAAAAGGGGAGTGGTTCTGGCGAA
GAGTTGCTATCGAAAAATTATCATCTTGAGAACGAAGTTGCTAGGCTCAAAAAGGGCTCAGGCTCAGGCG
AGGAGTTGCTCTCGAAAAACTACCACTTGGAAAATGAGGTCGCGAGGTTGAAAAAGGGGAGCGGGTCGGG
CGAGGAGTTATTGAGCAAAAACTATCATTTAGAGAACGAAGTCGCGCGCTTAAAGAAAGGCTCGGGCTCG
GGCGAAGAACTCTTATCGAAGAACTACCACCTCGAAAATGAGGTCGCCAGGTTGAAAAAGGGCAGTGGCA
GCGGGGAGGAACTCTTGAGCAAGAACTACCACTTGGAGAATGAGGTCGCGAGATTGAAGAAAGGGTCGGG
GAGCGGCGAGGAATTGCTCAGCAAGAATTATCATTTGGAGAACGAAGTCGCCAGGCTCAAGAAAGGCTCG
GGGTCGGGGGAGGAATTGTTGAGTAAAAACTACCACTTGGAAAATGAAGTCGCCAGGCTCAAAAAAGGGA
GTGGGAGCGGCGAAGAGTTATTGAGCAAAAATTACCACTTGGAGAACGAAGTGGCAAGGCTCAAGAAAGG
GAGCGGCAGCGGGGAGGAGCTCTTATCGAAGAACTACCACTTAGAGAATGAAGTCGCCCGCTTGAAGAAA
GGCTCGGGGAGCGGGGAAGAGCTCTTGAGCAAGAACTACCACTTGGAAAATGAGGTGGCGCGCTTGAAGA
AAGGGAGCGGGAGCGGGGAAGAGTTACTATCTAAGAATTATCATCTCGAGAACGAGGTGGCTCGACTAAA
GAAGGGCTCCGGCAGTGGGGAGGAACTCCTGTCGAAGAACTATCATCTTGAAAATGAGGTTGCAAGACTT
AAAAAGGGGTCCGGATCAGGTGAGGAACTACTCAGTAAGAATTACCACCTGGAAAACGAAGTAGCTCGAT
TAAAGAAAGGTTCAGGGTCGGGTGAAGAACTGCTCTCAAAAGATTATCATTTGGAAAATGAGGTTGCACG
TTTAAAAAAGGGAAGTGGCAGTGGTGAGGAACTTCTGTCGAAAAATTATCATCTCGAGAATGAAGTAGCC
CGACTTAAAAAGGGTTCTGGCTCGGGTCAGCGGCCGCACCGGTCAGCTTCCAAGGTGTACGACCCCGAGC
AACGCAAACGCATGATCACTGGGCCTCAGTGGTGGGCTCGCTGCAAGCAAATGAACGTGCTGGACTCCTT
CATCAACTACTATGATTCCGAGAAGCACGCCGAGAACGCCGTGATTTTTCTGCATGGTAACGCTGCCTCC
AGCTACCTGTGGAGGCACGTCGTGCCTCACATCGAGCCCGTGGCTAGATGCATCATCCCTGATCTGATCG
GAATGGGTAAGTCCGGCAAGAGCGGGAATGGCTCATATCGCCTCCTGGATCACTACAAGTACCTCACCGC
TTGGTTCGAGCTGCTGAACCTTCCAAAGAAAATCATCTTTGTGGGCCACGACTGGGGGGCTTGTCTGGCC
TTTCACTACTCCTACGAGCACCAAGACAAGATCAAGGCCATCGTCCATGCTGAGAGTGTCGTGGACGTGA
TCGAGTCCTGGGACGAGTGGCCTGACATCGAGGAGGATATCGCCCTGATCAAGAGCGAAGAGGGCGAGAA
AATGGTGCTTGAGAATAACTTCTTCGTCGAGACCATGCTCCCAAGCAAGATCATGCGGAAACTGGAGCCT
GAGGAGTTCGCTGCCTACCTGGAGCCATTCAAGGAGAAGGGCGAGGTTAGACGGCCTACCCTCTCCTGGC
CTCGCGAGATCCCTCTCGTTAAGGGAGGCAAGCCCGACGTCGTCCAGATTGTCCGCAACTACAACGCCTA
CCTTCGGGCCAGCGACGATCTGCCTAAGATGTTCATCGAGTCCGACCCTGGGTTCTTTTCCAACGCTATT
GTCGAGGGAGCTAAGAAGTTCCCTAACACCGAGTTCGTGAAGGTGAAGGGCCTCCACTTCAGCCAGGAGG
ACGCTCCAGATGAAATGGGTAAGTACATCAAGAGCTTCGTGGAGCGCGTGCTGAAGAACGAGCAGATGGG
AGTGCAGGTGGAAACCATCTCCCCAGGAGACGGGCGCACCTTCCCCAAGCGCGGCCAGACCTGTGTGGTG
CACTACACCGGGATGCTTGAAGATGGAAAGAAAGTCGATTCCTCCCGGGACAGAAACAAGCCCTTTAAGT
TTATGCTAGGCAAGCAGGAGGTGATCCGAGGCTGGGAAGAAGGGGTTGCCCAGATGAGTGTGGGTCAGAG
AGCCAAACTGACTATATCTCCAGATTATGCCTATGGTGCCACTGGGCACCCAGGCATCATCCCACCACAT
GCCACTCTCGTCTTCGATGTGGAGCTTCTAAAACCGGAATAAGGGCCAGGGAAGAACTGATCGCCGTGTA
ACCGCGGTGAGGTAGTTCAATAGGCTGTGCAGGCCTGAGGTAGTTCAATAGGCTGTGCTCCGAGTGAGGT
AGTTCAATAGGCTGTCCCCGCGGCGCGCGCGGGATCCGGATCCAACCTACAAACGGGTGGAGGATCACCC
CACCCGACACTTCACAATCAAGGGGTACAATACACAAGGGTGGAGGAACACCCCACCCTCCAGACACATT
ACACAGAAATCCAATCAAACAGAAGCACCATCAGGGCTTCTGCTACCAAATTTATCTCAAAAAACTACAA
CAAGGAATCACCATCAGGGATTCCCTGTGCAATATACGTCAAACGAGGGCCACGACGGGAGGACGATCAC
GCCTCCCGAATATCGGCATGTCTGGCTTTCGAATTCAGTGCGTGGAGCATCAGCCCACGCAGCCAATCAG
AGTCGAATACAAGTCGACTTTCGCGAAGAGCATCAGCCTTCGCGCCATTCTTACACAAACCACACTCTCC
CCTACAGGAACAGCATCAGCGTTCCTGCCCAGTACCCAACTCAAGAAAATTTATGTCCCCATGCAGCATC
AGCGCATGGGCCCCAAGAATACATCCCCAACAAAATCACATCCGAGCACCAACAGGGCTCGGAGTGTTGT
TTCTTGTCCAACTGGACAAACCCTCCATGGACCATCAGGCCATGGACTCTCACCAACAAGACAAAAACTA
CTCTTCTCGAAGCAGCATCAGCGCTTCGAAACACTCGAGCATACATTGTGCCTATTTCTTGGGTGGACGA
TCACGCCACCCATGCTCTCACGAATTTCAAAACACGGACAAGGACGAGCACCACCAGGGCTCGTCGTTCC
ACGTCCAATACGATTACTTACCTTTCGGGATCACGATCACGGATCCCGCAGCTACATCACTTCCACTCAG
GACATTCAAGCATGCACGATCACGGCATGCTCCACAAGTCTCAACCACAGAAACTACCAAATGGGTTCAG
CACCAGCGAACCCACTCCTACCTCAAACCTCTTCCCACAAAACTGGCAAGCAGGATCACCGCTTGCCCAT
TCCAACATACCAAATCAAAAACAATTACTGGTACAGCATCAGCGTACCAGCCCACATCTCTCACTACTAT
CAAAAACCAAACCGTTCAGCAACAGCGAACGGTACACACGGAAAAATCAACTGGTTTACAAATACGAAAG
ACGATCACGCTTTCGTCCAGCGCAAACTATTACGAAAAACATCCGACGGGAAGAGCAACAGCCTTCCCGC
GGCGGAAAACCTCACAAAAACACGACAAACGGATGCACGAACACGGCATCCGCCGACAACCCACAAACTT
ACAACCAGGCAAACGGTGCAGGATCACCGCACCGTACATCAAACACCTCAGATCTCATTTCGCGCGGGAT
CCAGACCACCTCCCCTGCGAGCTAAGCTGGACAGCCAATGACGGGTAAGAGAGTGACATTTTTCACTAAC
CTAAGACAGGAGGGCCGTCAGAGCTACTGCCTAATCCAAAGACGGGTAAAAGTGATAAAAATGTATCACT
CCAACCTAAGACAGGCGCAGCTTCCGAGGGATTTGAGATCCAGACATGATAAGATACATTGATGAGTTTG
GACAAACCAAAACTAGAATGCAGTGAAAAAAATGCCTTATTTGTGAAATTTGTGATGCTATTGCCTTATT
TGTAACCATTATAAGCTGCAATAAACAAGTTAACAACAACAATTGCATTCATTTTATGTTTCAGGTTCAG
GGGGAGGTGTGGGAGGTTTTTTAAAGCAAGTAAAACCTCTACAAATGTGGTATGGCTGATTATGATCTGA
AGTTCCTATACTATTTGAAGAATAGGAACTTCGGAATAGGAACTTCGGATCTCATATGGCCATATGGGGG
CGCCTAGAGAAGGAGTGAGGGCTGGATAAAGGGAGGATCGAGGCGGGGTCGAACGAGGAGGTTCAAGGGG
GAGAGACGGGGCGGATGGAGGAAGAGGAGGCGGAGGCTTAGGGTGTACAAAGGGCTTGACCCAGGGAGGG
GGGTCAAAAGCCAAGGCTTCCCAGGTCACGATGTAGGGGACCTGGTCTGGGTGTCCATGCGGGCCAGGTG
AAAAGACCTTGATCTTAACCTGGGTGATGAGGTCTCGGTTAAAGGTGCCGTCTCGCGGCCATCCGACGTT
AAAGGTTGGCCATTCTGCAGAGCAGAAGGTAACCCAACGTCTCTTCTTGACATCTACCGACTGGTTGTGA
GCGATCCGCTCGACATCTTTCCAGTGACCTAAGGTCAAACTTAAGGGAGTGGTAACAGGCTAGCCCGGGC
CCATATTTTCAGACAAATACAGAAACACAGTCAGACAGAGACAACACAGAACGATGCTGCAGCAGACAAG
ACGCGCGGCGCGGCTTCGGTCCCAAACCGAAAGCAAAAATTCAGACGGAGGCGGGAACTGTTTTAGGTTC
TCGTCTCCTACCAGAACCACATATCCCTCCTCTAAGGGGGGTGCACCAAAGAGTCCTAAACGATCGGGAT
TTTAGGACTCAGGTCGGGCCACAAAAACGGCCCCCGAAGTCCCTGGGACGTCTCCCAGGGTTGCGGCCGG
GTGTTCCGAACTCGTCAGTTCCACCACGGGTCCGCCAGATACAGAGCTAGTTAGCTAACTAGTACCGACG
CAGGCGCATAAAATCAGTCATAGACACTAGACAATCGGACAGACACAGATAAGTTGCTGGCCAGCTTACC
TCCCGGTGGTGGGTCGGTGGTCCCTGGGCAGGGGTCTCCCGATCCCGGACGAGCCCCCAAATGAAAGACC
CCCGCTGACGGGTAGTCAATCACTCAGAGGAGACCCTCCCAAGGAACAGCGAGACCACAAGTCGGATGCA
ACTGCAAGAGGGTTTATTGGATACACGGGTACCCGGGCGACTCAGTCAATCGGAGGACTGGCGCGCCGAG
TGAGGGGTTGTGGGCTCTTTTATTGAGCTCGGGGAGCAGAAGCGCGCGAACAGAAGCGAGAAGCGAACTG
ATTGGTTAGTTCAAATAAGGCACAGGGTCATTTCAGGTCCTTGGGGCACCCTGGAAACATCTGATGGTTC
TCTAGAAACTGCTGAGGGCTGGACCGCATCTGGGGACCATCTGTTCTTGGCCCTGAGCCGGGGCAGGAAC
TGCTTACCACAGATATCCTGTTTGGCCCATATTCAGCTGTTCCATCTGTTCTTGGCCCTGAGCCGGGGCA
GGAACTGCTTACCACAGATATCCTGTTTGGCCCATATTCAGCTGTTCCATCTGTTCCTGACCTTGATCTG
AACTTTTCTATTCTCAGTTATGTATTTTTCCATGCCTTGCAAAATGGCGTTACTTAAGCTAGCTTGCCAA
ACCTACAGGTGGGGTCTTTCACATGTATATGTCAAAAATAAAAATCAACTAATTGACTAGTAATTAATAT
GACTGGCATAATGGGAAATTGATCCTGACAGATGCAAACTGGCTTCTCAGCAGCGCATTTATGTTGTCAA
CTGAGGAAGGAAACGTTAATGACAGAAACTCTAAGTAATTTCCACGTTTATCTATTTTTATTTATACTAG
CTTTGGTAACAGGAATATTGCAGCATTCATGCACATTGAAACCCTTATGAAATAAAAACATCTGTGCATT
TAAAATGGAATTAACATTTTAAATGTTAAAAAAAGCTGGCTTAGCTTCCCCCCGCCCCCTAGGGCATAGA
ACAAGTCAAATGCTTTATATATTTGAGTTTGGGATGTATTAGGAAACTCCTAAGAGCAAAGCTAGCTTG
